>Addgene plasmid #92053 | pFREE_Zeo | addgene full sequence | sequence record 180993 | Addgene NGS Result
TCCCTATCAGTGATAGAGATTGACATCCCTATCAGTGATAGAGATACTGAGCACAGAAGGAGATATACAT
GGATAAGAAATACTGAGCACTATCAGTGATAGAGATACTGAGCACAGAAGGAGATATACATGGATAAGAA
ATACTCAATAGGCTTAGATATCGGCACAAATAGCGTCGGATGGGCGGTGATCACTGATGAATATAAGGTT
CCGTCTAAAAAGTTCAAGGTTCTGGGAAATACAGACCGCCACAGTATCAAAAAAAATCTTATAGGGGCTC
TTTTATTTGACAGTGGAGAGACAGCGGAAGCGACTCGTCTCAAACGGACAGCTCGTAGAAGGTATACACG
TCGGAAGAATCGTATTTGTTATCTACAGGAGATTTTTTCAAATGAGATGGCGAAAGTAGATGATAGTTTC
TTTCATCGACTTGAAGAGTCTTTTTTGGTGGAAGAAGACAAGAAGCATGAACGTCATCCTATTTTTGGAA
ATATAGTAGATGAAGTTGCTTATCATGAGAAATATCCAACTATCTATCATCTGCGAAAAAAATTGGTAGA
TTCTACTGATAAAGCGGATTTGCGCTTAATCTATTTGGCCTTAGCGCATATGATTAAGTTTCGTGGTCAT
TTTTTGATTGAGGGAGATTTAAATCCTGATAATAGTGATGTGGACAAACTATTTATCCAGTTGGTACAAA
CCTACAATCAATTATTTGAAGAAAACCCTATTAACGCAAGTGGAGTAGATGCTAAAGCGATTCTTTCTGC
ACGATTGAGTAAATCAAGACGATTAGAAAATCTCATTGCTCAGCTCCCCGGTGAGAAGAAAAATGGCTTA
TTTGGGAATCTCATTGCTTTGTCATTGGGTTTGACCCCTAATTTTAAATCAAATTTTGATTTGGCAGAAG
ATGCTAAATTACAGCTTTCAAAAGATACTTACGATGATGATTTAGATAATTTATTGGCGCAAATTGGAGA
TCAATATGCTGATTTGTTTTTGGCAGCTAAGAATTTATCAGATGCTATTTTACTTTCAGATATCCTAAGA
GTAAATACTGAAATAACTAAGGCTCCCCTATCAGCTTCAATGATTAAACGCTACGATGAACATCATCAAG
ACTTGACTCTTTTAAAAGCTTTAGTTCGACAACAACTTCCAGAAAAGTATAAAGAAATCTTTTTTGATCA
ATCAAAAAACGGATATGCAGGTTATATTGATGGGGGAGCTAGCCAAGAAGAATTTTATAAATTTATCAAA
CCAATTTTAGAAAAAATGGATGGTACTGAGGAATTATTGGTGAAACTAAATCGTGAAGATTTGCTGCGCA
AGCAACGGACCTTTGACAACGGCTCTATTCCCCATCAAATTCACTTGGGTGAGCTGCATGCTATTTTGAG
AAGACAAGAAGACTTTTATCCATTTTTAAAAGACAATCGTGAGAAGATTGAAAAAATCTTGACTTTTCGA
ATTCCTTATTATGTTGGTCCATTGGCGCGTGGCAATAGTCGTTTTGCATGGATGACTCGGAAGTCTGAAG
AAACAATTACCCCATGGAATTTTGAAGAAGTTGTCGATAAAGGTGCTTCAGCTCAATCATTTATTGAACG
CATGACAAACTTTGATAAAAATCTTCCAAATGAAAAAGTACTACCAAAACATAGTTTGCTTTATGAGTAT
TTTACGGTTTATAACGAATTGACAAAGGTCAAATATGTTACTGAAGGAATGCGAAAACCAGCATTTCTTT
CAGGTGAACAGAAGAAAGCCATTGTTGATTTACTCTTCAAAACAAATCGAAAAGTAACCGTTAAGCAATT
AAAAGAAGATTATTTCAAAAAAATAGAATGTTTTGATAGTGTTGAAATTTCAGGAGTTGAAGATAGATTT
AATGCTTCATTAGGTACCTACCATGATTTGCTAAAAATTATTAAAGATAAAGATTTTTTGGATAATGAAG
AAAATGAAGATATCTTAGAGGATATTGTTTTAACATTGACCTTATTTGAAGATAGGGAGATGATTGAGGA
AAGACTTAAAACATATGCTCACCTCTTTGATGATAAGGTGATGAAACAGCTTAAACGTCGCCGTTATACT
GGTTGGGGACGTTTGTCTCGAAAATTGATTAATGGTATTAGGGATAAGCAATCTGGCAAAACAATATTAG
ATTTTTTGAAATCAGATGGTTTTGCCAATCGCAATTTTATGCAGCTGATCCATGATGATAGTTTGACATT
TAAAGAAGACATTCAAAAAGCACAAGTGTCTGGACAAGGCGATAGTTTACATGAACATATTGCAAATTTA
GCTGGTAGCCCTGCTATTAAAAAAGGTATTTTACAGACTGTAAAAGTTGTTGATGAATTGGTCAAAGTAA
TGGGGCGGCATAAGCCAGAAAATATCGTTATTGAAATGGCACGTGAAAATCAGACAACTCAAAAGGGCCA
GAAAAATTCGCGAGAGCGTATGAAACGAATCGAAGAAGGTATCAAAGAATTAGGAAGTCAGATTCTTAAA
GAGCATCCTGTTGAAAATACTCAATTGCAAAATGAAAAGCTCTATCTCTATTATCTCCAAAATGGAAGAG
ACATGTATGTGGACCAAGAATTAGATATTAATCGTTTAAGTGATTATGATGTCGATCACATTGTTCCACA
AAGTTTCCTTAAAGACGATTCAATAGACAATAAGGTCTTAACGCGTTCTGATAAAAATCGTGGTAAATCG
GATAACGTTCCAAGTGAAGAAGTAGTCAAAAAGATGAAAAACTATTGGAGACAACTTCTAAACGCCAAGT
TAATCACTCAACGTAAGTTTGATAATTTAACGAAAGCTGAACGTGGAGGTTTGAGTGAACTTGATAAAGC
TGGTTTTATCAAACGCCAATTGGTTGAAACTCGCCAAATCACTAAGCATGTGGCACAAATTTTGGATAGT
CGCATGAATACTAAATACGATGAAAATGATAAACTTATTCGAGAGGTTAAAGTGATTACCTTAAAATCTA
AATTAGTTTCTGACTTCCGAAAAGATTTCCAATTCTATAAAGTACGTGAGATTAACAATTACCATCATGC
CCATGATGCGTATCTAAATGCCGTCGTTGGAACTGCTTTGATTAAGAAATATCCAAAACTTGAATCGGAG
TTTGTCTATGGTGATTATAAAGTTTATGATGTTCGTAAAATGATTGCTAAGTCTGAGCAAGAAATAGGCA
AAGCAACCGCAAAATATTTCTTTTACTCTAATATCATGAACTTCTTCAAAACAGAAATTACACTTGCAAA
TGGAGAGATTCGCAAACGCCCTCTAATCGAAACTAATGGGGAAACTGGAGAAATTGTCTGGGATAAAGGG
CGAGATTTTGCCACAGTGCGCAAAGTATTGTCCATGCCCCAAGTCAATATTGTCAAGAAAACAGAAGTAC
AGACAGGCGGATTCTCCAAGGAGTCAATTTTACCAAAAAGAAATTCGGACAAGCTTATTGCTCGTAAAAA
AGACTGGGATCCAAAAAAATATGGTGGTTTTGATAGTCCAACGGTAGCTTATTCAGTCCTAGTGGTTGCT
AAGGTGGAAAAAGGGAAATCGAAGAAGTTAAAATCCGTTAAAGAGTTACTAGGGATCACAATTATGGAAA
GAAGTTCCTTTGAAAAAAATCCGATTGACTTTTTAGAAGCTAAAGGATATAAGGAAGTTAAAAAAGACTT
AATCATTAAACTACCTAAATATAGTCTTTTTGAGTTAGAAAACGGTCGTAAACGGATGCTGGCTAGTGCC
GGAGAATTACAAAAAGGAAATGAGCTGGCTCTGCCAAGCAAATATGTGAATTTTTTATATTTAGCTAGTC
ATTATGAAAAGTTGAAGGGTAGTCCAGAAGATAACGAACAAAAACAATTGTTTGTGGAGCAGCATAAGCA
TTATTTAGATGAGATTATTGAGCAAATCAGTGAATTTTCTAAGCGTGTTATTTTAGCAGATGCCAATTTA
GATAAAGTTCTTAGTGCATATAACAAACATAGAGACAAACCAATACGTGAACAAGCAGAAAATATTATTC
ATTTATTTACGTTGACGAATCTTGGAGCTCCCGCTGCTTTTAAATATTTTGATACAACAATTGATCGTAA
ACGATATACGTCTACAAAAGAAGTTTTAGATGCCACTCTTATCCATCAATCCATCACTGGTCTTTATGAA
ACACGCATTGATTTGAGTCAGCTAGGAGGTGACTGAGATCCCATGTTACCGGTATCCTAGGCTGCTGCCA
CCGCTGAGCAATAACTAGCATAACCCCTTGGGGCCTCTAAACGGGTCTTGAGGGGTTTTTTGCTGAAACC
TCAGGCATTTGAGAAGCACACGGTCACACTGCTTCCGGTAGTCAATAAACCGGTATTGACGCCAACGGGT
CACACGGGTACAGTGCTAGCAGAAACATATCCATGAAATCCCGCCCCGAATTCATATGTCTAGATTAGAT
AAAAGTAAAGTGATTAACAGCGCATTAGAGCTGCTTAATGAGGTCGGAATCGAAGGTTTAACAACCCGTA
AACTCGCCCAGAAGCTAGGTGTAGAGCAGCCTACATTGTATTGGCATGTAAAAAATAAGCGGGCTTTGCT
CGACGCCTTAGCCATTGAGATGTTAGATAGGCACCATACTCACTTTTGCCCTTTAGAAGGGGAAAGCTGG
CAAGATTTTTTACGTAATAACGCTAAAAGTTTTAGATGTGCTTTACTAAGTCATCGCGATGGAGCAAAAG
TACATTTAGGTACACGGCCTACAGAAAAACAGTATGAAACTCTCGAAAATCAATTAGCCTTTTTATGCCA
ACAAGGTTTTTCACTAGAGAATGCATTATATGCACTCAGCGCTGTGGGGCATTTTACTTTAGGTTGCGTA
TTGGAAGATCAAGAGCATCAAGTCGCTAAAGAAGAAAGGGAAACACCTACTACTGATAGTATGCCGCCAT
TATTACGACAAGCTATCGAATTATTTGATCACCAAGGTGCAGAGCCAGCCTTCTTATTCGGCCTTGAATT
GATCATATGCGGATTAGAAAAACAACTTAAATGTGAAAGTGGGTCTTAAGCAATAGACATAAGCGGCTAT
TTAACGACCCTGCCCTGAACCGACGACAAGCTGACGACCGGGTCTCCGCAAGTGGCACTTTTCGGGGAAA
TGTGCGCGGAACCCCTATGTGCTTGGATTCTCACCAATAAAAAACGCCCGGCGGCAACCGAGCGTTCTGA
ACAAATCCAGATGGAGTTCTGAGGTCATTACTGGATCTATCAACAGGAGTCCAAGCGAGCTCTCGAACCC
CAGAGTCCCGCTGGTCGACTCTAGAGGATCCCCGGGAATTCTCAGTCCTGCTCCTCGGCCACGAAGTGCA
CGCAGTTGCCGGCCGGGTCGCGCAGGGCGAACTCCCGCCCCCACGGCTGCTCGCCGATCTCGGTCATGGC
CGGCCCGGAGGCGTCCCGGAAGTTCGTGGACACGACCTCCGACCACTCGGCGTACAGCTCGTCCAGGCCG
CGCACCCACACCCAGGCCAGGGTGTTGTCCGGCACCACCTGGTCCTGGACCGCGCTGATGAACAGGGTCA
CGTCGTCCCGGACCACACCGGCGAAGTCGTCCTCCACGAAGTCCCGGGAGAACCCGAGCCGGTCGGTCCA
GAACTCGACCGCTCCGGCGACGTCGCGCGCGGTGAGCACCGGAACGGCACTGGTCAACTTGGCCATGGTT
TAGTTCCTCACCTTGTCGTATTATACTATGCCGATATACTATGCCGATGATTAATTGTCAACACGTGCTC
GAGCTAGCGATATCGGCGAAACGATCCTCATCCTGTCTCTTGATCAGATCTTGATCCCCTGCGCCATCAG
ATCCTTGGCGGCAAGAAAGCCATCCAGTTTACTTTGCAGGGCTTCCCAACCTTACCAGAGGACAAATAGG
CATGCTAGCGCAGAAACGTCCTAGAAGATGCCAGGAGGATACTTAGCAGAGAGACAATAAGGCCGGAGCG
AAGCCGTTTTTCCATAGGCTCCGCCCCCCTGACGAACATCACGAAATCTGACGCTCAAATCAGTGGTGGC
GAAACCCGACAGGACTATAAAGATACCAGGCGTTTCCCCCTGATGGCTCCCTCTTGCGCTCTCCTGTTCC
CGTCCTGCGGCGTCCGTGTTGTGGTGGAGGCTTTACCCAAATCACCACGTCCCGTTCCGTGTAGACAGTT
CGCTCCAAGCTGGGCTGTGTGCAAGAACCCCCCGTTCAGCCCGACTGCTGCGCCTTATCCGGTAACTATC
ATCTTGAGTCCAACCCGGAAAGACACGACAAAACGCCACTGGCAGCAGCCATTGGTAACTGAGAATTAGT
GGATTTAGATATCGAGAGTCTTGAAGTGGTGGCCTAACAGAGGCTACACTGAAAGGACAGTATTTGGTAT
CTGCGCTCCACTAAAGCCAGTTACCAGGTTAAGCAGTTCCCCAACTGACTTAACCTTCGATCAAACCGCC
TCCCCAGGCGGTTTTTTCGTTTACAGAGCAGGAGATTACGACGATCGTAAAAGGATCTCAAGAAGATCCT
TTACGGATTCCCGACACCATCACTCTAGATTTCAGTGCAATTTATCTCTTCAAATGTAGCACCTGAAGTC
AGCCCCATACGATATAAGTTGTAATTCTCATGTTAGTCATGCCCCGCGCCCACCGGAAGGAGCTGACTGG
GTTGAAGGCTCTCAAGGGCATCGGTCGAGATCCCGGTGCCTAATGAGTGAGCTAACTTACATTAATTGCG
TTGCGCACACCGACTAGCGAAAAAACCCCGCCGAAGCGGGGTTTTTTGCGAAAAAAAGCACCGACTCGGT
GCCACTTTTTCAAGTTGATAACGGACTAGCCTTATTTTAACTTGCTATGCTGTTTTGAATGGTTCCGCTA
GCACTGTACCTAGGACTGAGCTAGCCGTCAAAAGCAGCGTATATACCATGGCCACAATTCAGCAAATTGT
GAACATCATCACGTTCATCTTTCCCTGGTTGCCAATGGCCCATTTTCCTGTCAGTAACGAGAAGGTCGCG
AATTCAGGCGCTTTTTAGACTGGTCGTGTTTTAGAGCTATGCTGTTTTGAATGGTCCCAAAACATGAACT
AGCGATTAGTCGCTATGACTTAAGTTTTAGAGCTATGCTGTTTTGAATGGTCCCAAAACAACCACACTAG
AGAACATACTGGCTAAATAGTTTTAGAGCTATGCTGTTTTGAATGGTCCCAAAACGGTTGGACTCAAGAC
GATAGTTACCGGATAGTTTTAGAGCTATGCTGTTTTGAATGGTCCCAAAACGGCGAAACCCGACAGGACT
ATAAAGATACCGTTTTAGAGCTATGCTGTTTTGAATGGTCCCAAAACAAAAAAAAACCCCGCCCCTGACA
GGGCGGGGTTTTTTTTTTAATTAAAGTCTGGTCCTCGAGTCTGGTTATAA
Features (pLannotate 1.2.2; 27 found; start..end, strand, type, name):
      1..19      +  protein_bind   tet operator: tetO; bacterial operator O2 for the tetR and tetA genes tetracycline repressor TetR
     25..44      +  promoter       H1-2O2 promoter (fragment): doxycycline-inducible variant of the human H1 RNA promoter (Henriksen et al., 2007)
     90..116     +  promoter       PLtetO-1 promoter (fragment): modified phage lambda PL promoter with tet operator sites (Lutz and Bujard, 1997)
    130..4236    +  CDS            Cas9: Cas9 (Csn1) endonuclease from the Streptococcus pyogenes Type II CRISPR/Cas system generates RNA-guided double strand breaks in DNA
   4260..4277    +  CDS            SET1 (fragment): solubility-enhancement tag derived from T7 phage gene 10B
   4285..4332    +  terminator     T7 terminator: transcription terminator for bacteriophage T7 RNA polymerase
   4466..5089    +  CDS            TetR: tetracycline repressor TetR; tetR from transposon Tn10; TetR binds to the tetracycline operator tetO to inhibit transcription. This inhibition can be relieved by adding tetracycline or doxycycline.
   5207..5301    -  terminator     lambda t0 terminator: transcription terminator from phage lambda
   5333..5356    -  misc_feature   MCS (fragment): pUC18/19 multiple cloning site
   5362..5736    -  CDS            BleoR: antibiotic-binding protein; Sh ble from Streptoalloteichus hindustanus; confers resistance to bleomycin, phleomycin, and Zeocin™
   5755..5802    -  promoter       EM7 promoter: synthetic bacterial promoter&nbsp
   5857..5940    -  CDS            tnpA (fragment): TN5P_ECOLX - Also known as tnp. Experimental evidence at protein level: Swiss-Prot protein existence level 1. Mediates transposition of transposon Tn5 by a 'cut and paste' mechanism. First, the monomeric transposase binds the 19 bp inverted DNA repeats flanking the transposon. Then, dimerization of the DNA- bound transposase creates a synaptic DNA complex. After nicking of the first DNA strand, excision of the transposon proceeds through a series of intermediates. The transposase then mediates the insertion of the transposon at a new site by strand transfer. The activity of the wild- type tran
   5964..6599    -  rep_origin     ColA ori: Plasmids containing the ColA origin of replication can be propagated in E. coli cells that contain additional plasmids with compatible origins.
   6684..6748    -  CDS            TcR (fragment): tetracycline efflux protein; tet; confers resistance to tetracycline
   6763..6784    -  protein_bind   CAP binding site: CAP binding activates transcription in the presence of cAMP. E. coli catabolite activator protein
   6848..6926    -  misc_RNA       tracrRNA: trans-activating CRISPR RNA for the Streptococcus pyogenes CRISPR/Cas9 system
   6937..6961    -  promoter       J23119(SpeI) promoter (fragment): bacterial promoter (Registry of Standard Biological Parts BBa J23119) modified to end with an SpeI site
   6982..7097    +  promoter       rhaB promoter: promoter of the E. coli rhaBAD operon, conferring tight induction with L-rhamnose and repression with D-glucose in the presence of RhaR and RhaS (Giacalone et al., 2006)
   7098..7133    +  repeat_region  DR: direct repeat for the Streptococcus pyogenes CRISPR/Cas system
   7134..7163    +  CDS            Rep101(Ts) (fragment): temperature-sensitive version of the RepA protein needed for replication with the pSC101 origin (Armstrong et al., 1984); rep101 encoding an A56V mutation
   7164..7199    +  repeat_region  DR: direct repeat for the Streptococcus pyogenes CRISPR/Cas system
   7200..7229    +  CDS            Rep101(Ts) (fragment): temperature-sensitive version of the RepA protein needed for replication with the pSC101 origin (Armstrong et al., 1984); rep101 encoding an A56V mutation
   7230..7265    +  repeat_region  DR: direct repeat for the Streptococcus pyogenes CRISPR/Cas system
   7266..7295    +  rep_origin     p15A ori (fragment): Plasmids containing the medium-copy-number p15A origin of replication can be propagated in E. coli cells that contain a second plasmid with the ColE1 origin.
   7296..7331    +  repeat_region  DR: direct repeat for the Streptococcus pyogenes CRISPR/Cas system
   7332..7361    -  rep_origin     p15A ori (fragment): Plasmids containing the medium-copy-number p15A origin of replication can be propagated in E. coli cells that contain a second plasmid with the ColE1 origin.
   7362..7397    +  repeat_region  DR: direct repeat for the Streptococcus pyogenes CRISPR/Cas system
