[The description below was written by a language model from this plasmid's Addgene catalogue record and pLannotate feature annotations shown in this document.]
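Description:
pFREE_Zeo is a bacterial CRISPR-Cas9 plasmid built on the pMAZ-SK backbone and designed for plasmid curing, that is, removing unwanted plasmids from E. coli by cleaving their replication regions. It replicates from a ColA origin, which is compatible with many other common replicons, and is listed as high copy. Selection is by Zeocin/bleomycin resistance, provided by the Sh ble gene under the synthetic EM7 promoter. The catalogue gives a size of about 7.4 kb, and the sequenced record is slightly longer at 7,470 nt.

The payload has two independently inducible parts. Streptococcus pyogenes Cas9 sits downstream of a tet-operator-containing promoter (ptet). It is followed by a T7 terminator and is controlled by a co-encoded TetR repressor, so a tetracycline-type inducer switches on nuclease expression. A synthetic CRISPR array is driven by the L-rhamnose-inducible rhaB promoter and consists of five S. pyogenes direct repeats separated by four 30-nt spacers. The annotation software matches two of these spacers to the pSC101 rep101 gene and two to the p15A origin. They are therefore best read as targeting sequences against replicons rather than as functional replication elements. The record does not list the full range of replicons targeted. A tracrRNA is encoded on the opposite strand next to a J23119-type constitutive promoter fragment and supplies the partner RNA needed to process the array into active guides.

Several short annotated fragments (H1-2O2, SET1, tnpA, TcR, MCS) appear to be backbone remnants or incidental matches. Inducing both components directs Cas9 to cut resident plasmids carrying the targeted replicons, leading to their loss in a single step.
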