Addgene plasmid #92053: pFREE_Zeo
Purpose: Allows inducible expression of gRNAs and Cas9 for plasmid curing.
Depositing lab: Morten Norholm. Depositing organization: Danmarks Tekniske Universitet. Publication: A versatile one-step CRISPR-Cas9 based approach to plasmid-curing. Lauritsen I, Porse A, Sommer MOA, Norholm MHH. Microb Cell Fact. 2017 Aug 2;16(1):135. doi: 10.1186/s12934-017-0748-z. PubMed 28764701.
Backbone
  Vector backbone: pMAZ-SK
  Total vector size (bp): 7403
  Vector type: CRISPR
Growth in bacteria
  Bacterial resistance: Bleocin (Zeocin), 50 μg/mL
  Growth temperature: 37°C
  Growth strain: Top10
  Copy number: High Copy
Gene/Insert 1
  Gene/Insert name: Cas9
  Promoter: ptet
  Cloning method: Ligation Independent Cloning
  Sequencing primers: 5′ AAAGTCTGGTTATAACC; 3′ TACCGGTTTATTGACTACC
Gene/Insert 2
  Gene/Insert name: gRNA array
  Species: Synthetic
  Promoter: pRhamBAD
  Cloning method: Ligation Independent Cloning
  Sequencing primers: 5′ gccacaattcagcaaattgtgaac; 3′ GTGCCGATATCTAAGCCTATTGAG
Terms and licenses: Academic/Nonprofit Terms; Industry Terms: Not Available to Industry
How to cite: pFREE_Zeo was a gift from Morten Norholm (Addgene plasmid # 92053 ; http://n2t.net/addgene:92053 ; RRID:Addgene_92053)
